>Addgene plasmid #155037 | pEGFP-C-SLC35B2 | addgene full sequence | sequence record 307610 | Addgene NGS Result
TAGTTATTAATAGTAATCAATTACGGGGTCATTAGTTCATAGCCCATATATGGAGTTCCGCGTTACATAA
CTTACGGTAAATGGCCCGCCTGGCTGACCGCCCAACGACCCCCGCCCATTGACGTCAATAATGACGTATG
TTCCCATAGTAACGCCAATAGGGACTTTCCATTGACGTCAATGGGTGGAGTATTTACGGTAAACTGCCCA
CTTGGCAGTACATCAAGTGTATCATATGCCAAGTACGCCCCCTATTGACGTCAATGACGGTAAATGGCCC
GCCTGGCATTATGCCCAGTACATGACCTTATGGGACTTTCCTACTTGGCAGTACATCTACGTATTAGTCA
TCGCTATTACCATGGTGATGCGGTTTTGGCAGTACATCAATGGGCGTGGATAGCGGTTTGACTCACGGGG
ATTTCCAAGTCTCCACCCCATTGACGTCAATGGGAGTTTGTTTTGGCACCAAAATCAACGGGACTTTCCA
AAATGTCGTAACAACTCCGCCCCATTGACGCAAATGGGCGGTAGGCGTGTACGGTGGGAGGTCTATATAA
GCAGAGCTGGTTTAGTGAACCGTCAGATCCGCTAGCGCTACCGGTCGCCACCATGGTGAGCAAGGGCGAG
GAGCTGTTCACCGGGGTGGTGCCCATCCTGGTCGAGCTGGACGGCGACGTAAACGGCCACAAGTTCAGCG
TGTCCGGCGAGGGCGAGGGCGATGCCACCTACGGCAAGCTGACCCTGAAGTTCATCTGCACCACCGGCAA
GCTGCCCGTGCCCTGGCCCACCCTCGTGACCACCCTGACCTACGGCGTGCAGTGCTTCAGCCGCTACCCC
GACCACATGAAGCAGCACGACTTCTTCAAGTCCGCCATGCCCGAAGGCTACGTCCAGGAGCGCACCATCT
TCTTCAAGGACGACGGCAACTACAAGACCCGCGCCGAGGTGAAGTTCGAGGGCGACACCCTGGTGAACCG
CATCGAGCTGAAGGGCATCGACTTCAAGGAGGACGGCAACATCCTGGGGCACAAGCTGGAGTACAACTAC
AACAGCCACAACGTCTATATCATGGCCGACAAGCAGAAGAACGGCATCAAGGTGAACTTCAAGATCCGCC
ACAACATCGAGGACGGCAGCGTGCAGCTCGCCGACCACTACCAGCAGAACACCCCCATCGGCGACGGCCC
CGTGCTGCTGCCCGACAACCACTACCTGAGCACCCAGTCCGCCCTGAGCAAAGACCCCAACGAGAAGCGC
GATCACATGGTCCTGCTGGAGTTCGTGACCGCCGCCGGGATCACTCTCGGCATGGACGAGCTGTACAAGT
CCGGACTCAGATCTCGAGCTCAAGCTTCGAATTCTGACGCCAGATGGTGGGCAGTGGTGGTGCTGGCTGC
GTTCCCCTCCCTAGGGGCAGGTGGGGAGACTCCCGAAGCCCCTCCGGAGTCATGGACCCAGCTATGGTTC
TTCCGATTTGTGGTGAATGCTGCTGGCTATGCCAGCTTTATGGTACCTGGCTACCTCCTGGTGCAGTACT
TCAGGCGGAAGAACTACCTGGAGACCGGTAGGGGCCTCTGCTTTCCCCTGGTGAAAGCTTGTGTGTTTGG
CAATGAGCCCAAGGCCTCTGATGAGGTTCCCCTGGCGCCCCGAACAGAGGCGGCAGAGACCACCCCGATG
TGGCAGGCCCTGAAGCTGCTCTTCTGTGCCACAGGGCTCCAGGTGTCTTATCTGACTTGGGGTGTGCTGC
AGGAAAGAGTGATGACCCGCAGCTATGGGGCCACAGCCACATCACCGGGTGAGCGCTTTACGGACTCGCA
GTTCCTGGTGCTAATGAACCGAGTGCTGGCACTGATTGTGGCTGGCCTCTCCTGTGTTCTCTGCAAGCAG
CCCCGGCATGGGGCACCCATGTACCGGTACTCCTTTGCCAGCCTGTCCAATGTGCTTAGCAGCTGGTGCC
AATACGAAGCTCTTAAGTTCGTCAGCTTCCCCACCCAGGTGCTGGCCAAGGCCTCTAAGGTGATCCCTGT
CATGCTGATGGGAAAGCTTGTGTCTCGGCGCAGCTACGAACACTGGGAGTACCTGACAGCCACCCTCATC
TCCATTGGGGTCAGCATGTTTCTGCTATCCAGCGGACCAGAGCCCCGCAGCTCCCCAGCCACCACACTCT
CAGGCCTCATCTTACTGGCAGGTTATATTGCTTTTGACAGCTTCACCTCAAACTGGCAGGATGCCCTGTT
TGCCTATAAGATGTCATCGGTGCAGATGATGTTTGGGGTCAATTTCTTCTCCTGCCTCTTCACAGTGGGC
TCACTGCTAGAACAGGGGGCCCTACTGGAGGGAACCCGCTTCATGGGGCGACACAGTGAGTTTGCTGCCC
ATGCCCTGCTACTCTCCATCTGCTCCGCATGTGGCCAGCTCTTCATCTTTTACACCATTGGGCAGTTTGG
GGCTGCCGTCTTCACCATCATCATGACCCTCCGCCAGGCCTTTGCCATCCTTCTTTCCTGCCTTCTCTAT
GGCCACACTGTCACTGTGGTGGGAGGGCTGGGGGTGGCTGTGGTCTTTGCTGCCCTCCTGCTCAGAGTCT
ACGCGCGGGGCCGTCTAAAGCAACGGGGAAAGAAGGCTGTGCCTGTTGAGTCTCCTGTGCAGAAGGTTTA
AGGATCCACCGGATCTAGATAACTGATCATAATCAGCCATACCACATTTGTAGAGGTTTTACTTGCTTTA
AAAAACCTCCCACACCTCCCCCTGAACCTGAAACATAAAATGAATGCAATTGTTGTTGTTAACTTGTTTA
TTGCAGCTTATAATGGTTACAAATAAAGCAATAGCATCACAAATTTCACAAATAAAGCATTTTTTTCACT
GCATTCTAGTTGTGGTTTGTCCAAACTCATCAATGTATCTTAACGCGTAAATTGTAAGCGTTAATATTTT
GTTAAAATTCGCGTTAAATTTTTGTTAAATCAGCTCATTTTTTAACCAATAGGCCGAAATCGGCAAAATC
CCTTATAAATCAAAAGAATAGACCGAGATAGGGT
[37 nt withheld, positions 3045-3081]
AAAGAACGTGGACTCCAACGTCAAAGG
[49 nt withheld, positions 3109-3157]
T
[91 nt withheld, positions 3159-3249]
G
[124 nt withheld, positions 3251-3374]
CAGGTGGCACTTTTCGGGGAAATGTGCGCGGAACCCCTATTTGTTTATTTTTCTAAATACATTCAAATAT
GTATCCGCTCATGAGACAATAACCCTGATAAATGCTTCAATAATATTGAAAAAGGAAGAGTCCTGAGGCG
GAAAGAACCAGCTGTGGAATGTGTGTCAGTTAGGGTGTGGAAAGTCCCCAGGCTCCCCAGCAGGCAGAAG
TATGCAAAGCATGCATCTCAATTAGTCAGCAACCAGGTGTGGAAAGTCCCCAGGCTCCCCAGCAGGCAGA
AGTATGCAAAGCATGCATCTCAATTAGTCAGCAACCATAGTCCCGCCCCTAACTCCGCCCATCCCGCCCC
TAACTCCGCCCAGTTCCGCCCATTCTCCGCCCCATGGCTGACTAATTTTTTTTATTTATGCAGAGGCCGA
GGCCGCCTCGGCCTCTGAGCTATTCCAGAAGTAGTGAGGAGGCTTTTTTGGAGGCCTAGGCTTTTGCAAA
GATCGATCAAGAGACAGGATGAGGATCGTTTCGCATGATTGAACAAGATGGATTGCACGCAGGTTCTCCG
GCCGCTTGGGTGGAGAGGCTATTCGGCTATGACTGGGCACAACAGACAATCGGCTGCTCTGATGCCGCCG
TGTTCCGGCTGTCAGCGCAGGGGCGCCCGGTTCTTTTTGTCAAGACCGACCTGTCCGGTGCCCTGAATGA
ACTGCAAGACGAGGCAGCGCGGCTATCGTGGCTGGCCACGACGGGCGTTCCTTGCGCAGCTGTGCTCGAC
GTTGTCACTGAAGCGGGAAGGGACTGGCTGCTATTGGGCGAAGTGCCGGGGCAGGATCTCCTGTCATCTC
ACCTTGCTCCTGCCGAGAAAGTATCCATCATGGCTGATGCAATGCGGCGGCTGCATACGCTTGATCCGGC
TACCTGCCCATTCGACCACCAAGCGAAACATCGCATCGAGCGAGCACGTACTCGGATGGAAGCCGGTCTT
GTCGATCAGGATGATCTGGACGAAGAGCATCAGGGGCTCGCGCCAGCCGAACTGTTCGCCAGGCTCAAGG
CGAGCATGCCCGACGGCGAGGATCTCGTCGTGACCCATGGCGATGCCTGCTTGCCGAATATCATGGTGGA
AAATGGCCGCTTTTCTGGATTCATCGACTGTGGCCGGCTGGGTGTGGCGGACCGCTATCAGGACATAGCG
TTGGCTACCCGTGATATTGCTGAAGAGCTTGGCGGCGAATGGGCTGACCGCTTCCTCGTGCTTTACGGTA
TCGCCGCTCCCGATTCGCAGCGCATCGCCTTCTATCGCCTTCTTGACGAGTTCTTCTGAGCGGGACTCTG
GGGTTCGAAATGACCGACCAAGCGACGCCCAACCTGCCATCACGAGATTTCGATTCCACCGCCGCCTTCT
ATGAAAGGTTGGGCTTCGGAATCGTTTTCCGGGACGCCGGCTGGATGATCCTCCAGCGCGGGGATCTCAT
GCTGGAGTTCTTCGCCCACCCTAGGGGGAGGCTAACTGAAACACGGAAGGAGACAATACCGGAAGGAACC
CGCGCTATGACGGCAATAAAAAGACAGAATAAAACGCACGGTGTTGGGTCGTTTGTTCATAAACGCGGGG
TTCGGTCCCAGGGCTGGCACTCTGTCGATACCCCACCGAGACCCCATTGGGGCCAATACGCCCGCGTTTC
TTCCTTTTCCCCACCCCACCCCCCAAGTTCGGGTGAAGGCCCAGGGCTCGCAGCCAACGTCGGGGCGGCA
GGCCCTGCCATAGCCTCAGGTTACTCATATATACTTTAGATTGATTTAAAACTTCATTTTTAATTTAAAA
GGATCTAGGTGAAGATCCTTTTTGATAATCTCATGACCAAAATCCCTTAACGTGAGTTTTCGTTCCACTG
AGCGTCAGACCCCGTAGAAAAGATCAAAGGATCTTCTTGAGATCCTTTTTTTCTGCGCGTAATCTGCTGC
TTGCAAACAAAAAAACCACCGCTACCAGCGGTGGTTTGTTTGCCGGATCAAGAGCTACCAACTCTTTTTC
CGAAGGTAACTGGCTTCAGCAGAGCGCAGATACCAAATACTGTTCTTCTAGTGTAGCCGTAGTTAGGCCA
CCACTTCAAGAACTCTGTAGCACCGCCTACATACCTCGCTCTGCTAATCCTGTTACCAGTGGCTGCTGCC
AGTGGCGATAAGTCGTGTCTTACCGGGTTGGACTCAAGACGATAGTTACCGGATAAGGCGCAGCGGTCGG
GCTGAACGGGGGGTTCGTGCACACAGCCCAGCTTGGAGCGAACGACCTACACCGAACTGAGATACCTACA
GCGTGAGCTATGAGAAAGCGCCACGCTTCCCGAAGGGAGAAAGGCGGACAGGTATCCGGTAAGCGGCAGG
GTCGGAACAGGAGAGCGCACGAGGGAGCTTCCAGGGGGAAACGCCTGGTATCTTTATAGTCCTGTCGGGT
TTCGCCACCTCTGACTTGAGCGTCGATTTTTGTGATGCTCGTCAGGGGGGCGGAGCCTATGGAAAAACGC
CAGCAACGCGGCCTTTTTACGGTTCCTGGCCTTTTGCTGGCCTTTTGCTCACATGTTCTTTCCTGCGTTA
TCCCCTGATTCTGTGGATAACCGTATTACCGCCATGCAT
Features (pLannotate 1.2.2; 15 found; start..end, strand, type, name):
     61..364     +  enhancer       CMV enhancer: human cytomegalovirus immediate early enhancer
    365..568     +  promoter       CMV promoter: human cytomegalovirus (CMV) immediate early promoter
    613..1329    +  CDS            EGFP: EGFP is a basic (constitutively fluorescent) green fluorescent protein published in 1996, derived from Aequorea victoria. It is reported to be a rapidly-maturing weak dimer with moderate acid sensitivity.
   1330..1366    +  misc_feature   MCS (fragment): multiple cloning site
   1366..2658    +  CDS            SLC35B2: S35B2_HUMAN - Also known as PAPST1. Experimental evidence at protein level: Swiss-Prot protein existence level 1. Mediates the transport of adenosine 3'-phospho 5'- phosphosulfate (PAPS), from cytosol into Golgi. PAPS is a universal sulfuryl donor for sulfation events that take place in the Golgi. May indirectly participate in activation of the NF-kappa-B and MAPK pathways. From Homo sapiens (Human).
   2684..2768    +  CDS            large T antigen (fragment): large T antigen from SV40 (simian virus 40)
   2791..2912    +  polyA_signal   SV40 poly(A) signal: SV40 polyadenylation signal
   2946..3374    -  rep_origin     f1 ori (sequence partly withheld): f1 bacteriophage origin of replication; arrow indicates direction of (+) strand synthesis
   3401..3505    +  promoter       AmpR promoter: bla
   3507..3864    +  promoter       SV40 promoter: SV40 enhancer and early promoter
   3899..4693    +  CDS            NeoR/KanR: aminoglycoside phosphotransferase from Tn5; aph(3')-II (or nptII); confers resistance to neomycin, kanamycin, and G418 (Geneticin®)
   4714..4866    +  CDS            ble (fragment): BLE_KLEPN - Experimental evidence at protein level: Swiss-Prot protein existence level 1. Binding protein with a strong affinity to the bleomycin family of antibiotics. Binds to CL990; an antimitotic-antibiotic compound. From Klebsiella pneumoniae.
   4925..4972    +  polyA_signal   HSV TK poly(A) signal: herpes simplex virus thymidine kinase polyadenylation signal (Cole and Stacy, 1985)
   5063..5079    -  polyA_signal   bGH poly(A) signal (fragment): bovine growth hormone polyadenylation signal
   5301..5889    +  rep_origin     ori: high-copy-number ColE1/pMB1/pBR322/pUC origin of replication
