[The description below was written by a language model from this plasmid's Addgene catalogue record and pLannotate feature annotations shown in this document.]
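Description:
pEGFP-C-SLC35B2 is a mammalian expression plasmid built on the pEGFP-C1 backbone for transient expression of human SLC35B2 (also called PAPST1) fused to the C-terminus of EGFP. The sequenced record is about 6 kb. It is maintained in E. coli at high copy through a ColE1/pUC-type origin and also carries an f1 phage origin. A single Tn5 aminoglycoside phosphotransferase gene (NeoR/KanR) provides both selections. A bacterial bla-type promoter drives it for kanamycin resistance in bacteria. The SV40 enhancer/early promoter, paired with the HSV TK polyadenylation signal, drives it for G418 selection in mammalian cells. The short ble, bGH poly(A) and SV40 large T antigen fragments in the annotation appear to be backbone remnants or incidental matches rather than functional elements.

The expression cassette consists of the human CMV immediate-early enhancer and promoter, the EGFP coding sequence, a short remnant of the multiple cloning site acting as a linker, the SLC35B2 open reading frame, and the SV40 poly(A) signal. SLC35B2 transports the universal sulfate donor PAPS from the cytosol into the Golgi, where it supports sulfation reactions, so the fusion allows fluorescence tracking of the transporter or re-expression in cells. The associated publication concerns endocytic entry of alpha-synuclein fibrils and polycation-bearing cargos.

Two catalogue details are not borne out by the feature table. A C-terminal FLAG tag on the insert is listed but not annotated, although a small gap follows the SLC35B2 coding sequence. NheI is listed as the 5′ cloning site, yet the insert sits downstream of EGFP in the C-terminal cloning region.
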