Addgene plasmid #155037: pEGFP-C-SLC35B2
Purpose: Transient expression of EGFP-SLC35B2
Depositing lab: Yihong Ye. Depositing organization: National Institute of Diabetes & Digestive & Kidney Diseases (NIDDK). Publication: A myosin-7B-dependent endocytosis pathway mediates cellular entry of alpha-synuclein fibrils and polycation-bearing cargos. Zhang Q, Xu Y, Lee J, Jarnik M, Wu X, Bonifacino JS, Shen J, Ye Y. Proc Natl Acad Sci U S A. 2020 May 19;117(20):10865-10875. doi: 10.1073/pnas.1918617117. Epub 2020 May 4. PubMed 32366666.
Backbone
  Vector backbone: pEGFP-C1
  Vector type: Mammalian Expression
  Selectable markers: Neomycin (select with G418)
Growth in bacteria
  Bacterial resistance: Kanamycin, 50 μg/mL
  Growth temperature: 37°C
  Growth strain: DH5alpha
  Copy number: High Copy
Gene/Insert
  Gene/Insert name: SLC35B2 (alt name: PAPST1)
  Species: H. sapiens (human)
  Insert size (bp): 1299
  GenBank ID: NM_178148
  Entrez Gene: SLC35B2 (a.k.a. HLD26, PAPST1, SLL, UGTrel4)
  Promoter: CMV
  Tag / fusion protein: FLAG (C terminal on insert)
  Cloning method: Restriction Enzyme; 5′ cloning site NheI (not destroyed); 3′ cloning site EcoRI (not destroyed)
  Sequencing primers: 5′ CMV-F; 3′ SV40-pArev
Terms and licenses: Academic/Nonprofit Terms; Industry Terms: Not Available to Industry
How to cite: pEGFP-C-SLC35B2 was a gift from Yihong Ye (Addgene plasmid # 155037 ; http://n2t.net/addgene:155037 ; RRID:Addgene_155037)
